Addgene plasmid #102833: pBW_0001
Purpose: Binary vector containing Sr22 Schomburgk allele driven by maize ubiquitin promoter, Sr22 terminator
Depositing lab: Brande Wulff. Depositing organization: John Innes Centre. Publication: Extensive Genetic Variation at the Sr22 Wheat Stem Rust Resistance Gene Locus in the Grasses Revealed Through Evolutionary Genomics and Functional Analyses. Md Hatta MA, Ghosh S, Athiyannan N, Richardson T, Steuernagel B, Yu G, Rouse MN, Ayliffe M, Lagudah ES, Radhakrishnan GV, Periyannan SK, Wulff BBH. Mol Plant Microbe Interact. 2020 Nov;33(11):1286-1298. doi: 10.1094/MPMI-01-20-0018-R. Epub 2020 Oct 1. PubMed 32779520.
Backbone
  Vector backbone: pVecBARII
  Vector type: Plant Expression
  Selectable markers: Basta
Growth in bacteria
  Bacterial resistance: Spectinomycin, 50 μg/mL
  Growth temperature: 37°C
  Growth strain: DH5alpha
  Copy number: Unknown
Gene/Insert
  Gene/Insert name: Sr22 Schomburgk
  Species: Synthetic
  Insert size (bp): 7914
  Entrez Gene: NEWENTRY
  Promoter: Maize ubiquitin
  Cloning method: Restriction Enzyme; 5′ cloning site NotI (not destroyed); 3′ cloning site NotI (not destroyed)
  Sequencing primers: 5′ AATGCCAGCCTGTTAAACGC; 3′ CGAGATGCGCCTTTGGTTATG
Terms and licenses: Academic/Nonprofit Terms; Industry Terms: Not Available to Industry
How to cite: pBW_0001 was a gift from Brande Wulff (Addgene plasmid # 102833 ; http://n2t.net/addgene:102833 ; RRID:Addgene_102833)
