[The description below was written by a language model from this plasmid's Addgene catalogue record and pLannotate feature annotations shown in this document.]
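Description:
pBW_0001 is a plant binary vector of about 21.6 kb, built on the pVecBARII backbone for Agrobacterium-mediated transformation. It carries the Schomburgk allele of the wheat stem rust resistance gene Sr22. The backbone has two replication systems: a high-copy ColE1/pUC-type origin for E. coli, and an oriV origin with the trfA replication protein gene, an arrangement typical of broad-host-range binary vectors that also replicate in Agrobacterium. An incP oriT and traJ sequences are present for conjugal mobilisation, although the annotation shows an IS1 insertion element interrupting traJ. Bacterial selection is with spectinomycin, conferred by aadA. An adjacent sat-1 streptothricin acetyltransferase gene and short fragments of bla, tetR and bom are also annotated, apparently as remnants of the backbone's construction.

Nopaline-type left and right border repeats delimit the T-DNA. Next to the left border is the plant selection cassette, in which a CaMV 35S promoter with a TMV Ω translational enhancer drives the bar gene, followed by the octopine synthase terminator. This cassette confers tolerance to phosphinothricin (Basta). Downstream, the maize polyubiquitin promoter is positioned to drive the Sr22 sequence. The catalogue lists the insert as a synthetic fragment of roughly 7.9 kb cloned at NotI sites and terminated by the native Sr22 terminator. The Sr22 coding region and terminator are not annotated in the feature table, and the tiny "chicken β-actin promoter" hit in that interval is probably a spurious match. A NOS promoter and a short nptII fragment lie near the right border. The construct is suited to constitutive expression of this Sr22 allele in transgenic plants for functional testing of stem rust resistance.
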