Features (pLannotate 1.2.2; 26 found; start..end, strand, type, name):
    416..440     +  misc_feature   LB T-DNA repeat: left border repeat from nopaline C58 T-DNA
    495..1298    +  CDS            IBMP_CAMVB (fragment): Experimental evidence at protein level: Swiss-Prot protein existence level 1. Enhances the ribosomal termination-reinitiation event leading to the translation of major open reading frames on the polycistronic viral RNAs. From Cauliflower mosaic virus (strain Bari 1) (CaMV).
   1482..1827    +  promoter       CaMV 35S promoter: strong constitutive promoter from cauliflower mosaic virus
   1857..1912    +  misc_feature   TMV Ω: translational enhancer from the tobacco mosaic virus 5'-leader sequence (Gallie et al., 1988)
   1914..2462    +  CDS            bar: PAT_STRHY - Experimental evidence at protein level: Swiss-Prot protein existence level 1. Inactivates phosphinothricin (PPT) by transfer of an acetyl group from acetyl CoA. Can also acetylate demethylphosphinothricin but not PTT or glutamate. This enzyme is an effector of phosphinothricin tripeptide (PTT or bialaphos) resistance. From Streptomyces hygroscopicus. Introduced by genetic manipulation and expressed in glufosinate-tolerant maize by Dekalb Genetics.
   2488..3195    +  terminator     OCS terminator: octopine synthase terminator
   3196..3215    +  misc_feature   MCS (fragment): pUC18/19 multiple cloning site
   3229..5215    +  promoter       Ubi promoter: maize polyubiquitin gene promoter
   7448..7465    +  promoter       chicken β-actin promoter (fragment): contains a 21-bp deletion relative to the standard chicken β-actin promoter
  12717..12739   -  promoter       NOS promoter (fragment): nopaline synthase promoter
  12745..12794   -  CDS            KanR (fragment): fusion between an N-terminal peptide of nopaline synthase and Tn5 aminoglycoside phosphotransferase; nos-nptII; confers resistance to kanamycin
  12795..12978   -  promoter       NOS promoter: nopaline synthase promoter NOS promoter
  13134..13158   +  misc_feature   RB T-DNA repeat: right border repeat from nopaline C58 T-DNA
  13305..13667   -  CDS            ocd (fragment): OCD_AGRFC - Experimental evidence at protein level: Swiss-Prot protein existence level 1. Catalyzes the conversion of L-ornithine into L-proline with release of ammonia. Is involved in the utilization of nopaline, a catabolic pathway that proceeds through L-arginine and L-ornithine to L-proline. Nopaline is a predominant opine in plant cells transformed with Ti plasmid pTiC58. From Agrobacterium fabrum (strain C58 / ATCC 33970) (Agrobacterium tumefaciens (strain C58)).
  13659..14273   +  rep_origin     oriV: origin of replication for the bacterial F plasmid
  14959..15744   -  CDS            aadA: S3AD_SHIFL - Experimental evidence at protein level: Swiss-Prot protein existence level 1. Mediates bacterial resistance to the antibiotics streptomycin and spectinomycin. From Shigella flexneri.
  15805..16326   -  CDS            sat-1: STA_ECOLX - Protein inferred from homology: Swiss-Prot protein existence level 3. Involved in resistance to streptothricin, a broad-spectrum antibiotic produced by streptomycetes (PubMed:1850404). Detoxifies streptothricin via acetylation of the beta amino group of the first beta-lysyl moiety of streptothricin (By similarity). From Escherichia coli.
  16422..16669   +  CDS            bla(M) (fragment): β-lactamase lacking the signal sequence; bla(M); allows cytosolic expression of β-lactamase
  16841..17429   +  rep_origin     ori: high-copy-number ColE1/pMB1/pBR322/pUC origin of replication
  17615..17668   -  misc_feature   bom (fragment): basis of mobility region from pBR322
  18650..18769   -  CDS            tetR (fragment): TETR1_ECOLX - Experimental evidence at protein level: Swiss-Prot protein existence level 1. TetR is the repressor of the tetracycline resistance element; its N-terminal region forms a helix-turn-helix structure and binds DNA. Binding of tetracycline to TetR reduces the repressor affinity for the tetracycline resistance gene (tetA) promoter operator sites. From Escherichia coli.
  18789..19937   -  CDS            trfA: trans-acting replication protein that binds to and activates oriV
  20209..20562   -  CDS            traJ: oriT-recognizing protein; traJ
  20562..21329   -  mobile_element IS1: prokaryotic transposable element IS1
  21330..21356   -  CDS            traJ (fragment): oriT-recognizing protein; traJ
  21389..21498   -  oriT           oriT: incP origin of transfer
>Addgene plasmid #102833 | pBW_0001 | addgene full sequence | sequence record 200171 | Addgene NGS Result
GTCGACGATCGTCAACGTTCACTTCTAAAGAAATAGCGCCACTCAGCTTCCTCAGCGGCTTTATCCAGCG
ATTTCCTATTATGTCGGCATAGTTCTCAAGATCGACAGCCTGTCACGGTTAAGCGAGAAATGAATAAGAA
GGCTGATAATTCGGATCTCTGCGAGGGAGATGATATTTGATCACAGGCAGCAACGCTCTGTCATCGTTAC
AATCAACATGCTACCCTCCGCGAGATCATCCGTGTTTCAAACCCGGCAGCTTAGTTGCCGTTCTTCCGAA
TAGCATCGGTAACATGAGCAAAGTCTGCCGCCTTACAACGGCTCTCCCGCTGACGCCGTCCCGGACTGAT
GGGCTGCCTGTATCGAGTGGTGATTTTGTGCCGAGCTGCCGGTCGGGGAGCTGTTGGCTGGCTGGTGGCA
GGATATATTGTGGTGTAAACAAATTGACGCTTAGACAACTTAATAACACATTGCGGACGTTTTTAATGTA
CTGAATTCCAATCCCACAAAAATCTGAGCTTAACAGCACAGTTGCTCCTCTCAGAGCAGAATCGGGTATT
CAACACCCTCATATCAACTACTACGTTGTGTATAACGGTCCACATGCCGGTATATACGATGACTGGGGTT
GTACAAAGGCGGCAACAAACGGCGTTCCCGGAGTTGCACACAAGAAATTTGCCACTATTACAGAGGCAAG
AGCAGCAGCTGACGCGTACACAACAAGTCAGCAAACAGACAGGTTGAACTTCATCCCCAAAGGAGAAGCT
CAACTCAAGCCCAAGAGCTTTGCTAAGGCCCTAACAAGCCCACCAAAGCAAAAAGCCCACTGGCTCACGC
TAGGAACCAAAAGGCCCAGCAGTGATCCAGCCCCAAAAGAGATCTCCTTTGCCCCGGAGATTACAATGGA
CGATTTCCTCTATCTTTACGATCTAGGAAGGAAGTTCGAAGGTGAAGGTGACGACACTATGTTCACCACT
GATAATGAGAAGGTTAGCCTCTTCAATTTCAGAAAGAATGCTGACCCACAGATGGTTAGAGAGGCCTACG
CAGCAGGTCTCATCAAGACGATCTACCCGAGTAACAATCTCCAGGAGATCAAATACCTTCCCAAGAAGGT
TAAAGATGCAGTCAAAAGATTCAGGACTAATTGCATCAAGAACACAGAGAAAGACATATTTCTCAAGATC
AGAAGTACTATTCCAGTATGGACGATTCAAGGCTTGCTTCATAAACCAAGGCAAGTAATAGAGATTGGAG
TCTCTAAAAAGGTAGTTCCTACTGAATCTAAGGCCATGCATGGAGTCTAAGATTCAAATCGAGGATCTAA
CAGAACTCGCCGTGAAGACTGGCGAACAGTTCATACAGAGTCTTTTACGACTCAATGACAAGAAGAAAAT
CTTCGTCAACATGGTGGAGCACGACACTCTGGTCTACTCCAAAAATGTCAAAGATACAGTCTCAGAAGAC
CAAAGGGCTATTGAGACTTTTCAACAAAGGATAATTTCGGGAAACCTCCTCGGATTCCATTGCCCAGCTA
TCTGTCACTTCATCGAAAGGACAGTAGAAAAGGAAGGTGGCTCCTACAAATGCCATCATTGCGATAAAGG
AAAGGCTATCATTCAAGATCTCTCTGCCGACAGTGGTCCCAAAGATGGACCCCCACCCACGAGGAGCATC
GTGGAAAAAGAAGACGTTCCAACCACGTCTTCAAAGCAAGTGGATTGATGTGACATCTCCACTGACGTAA
GGGATGACGCACAATCCCACTATCCTTCGCAAGACCCTTCCTCTATATAAGGAAGTTCATTTCATTTGGA
GAGGACACGCTCGAGTATAAGAGCTCTATTTTTACAACAATTACCAACAACAACAAACAACAAACAACAT
TACAATTACTATTTACAATTACCATGAGCCCAGAACGACGCCCGGCCGACATCCGCCGTGCCACCGAGGC
GGACATGCCGGCGGTCTGCACCATCGTCAACCACTACATCGAGACAAGCACGGTCAACTTCCGTACCGAG
CCGCAGGAACCGCAGGAGTGGACGGACGACCTCGTCCGTCTGCGGGAGCGCTATCCCTGGCTCGTCGCCG
AGGTGGACGGCGAGGTCGCCGGCATCGCCTACGCGGGCCCCTGGAAGGCACGCAACGCCTACGACTGGAC
GGCCGAGTCAACCGTGTACGTCTCCCCCCGCCACCAGCGGACGGGACTGGGCTCCACGCTCTACACCCAC
CTGCTGAAGTCCCTGGAGGCACAGGGCTTCAAGAGCGTGGTCGCTGTCATCGGGCTGCCCAACGACCCGA
GCGTGCGCATGCACGAGGCGCTCGGATATGCCCCCCGCGGCATGCTGCGGGCGGCCGGCTTCAAGCACGG
GAACTGGCATGACGTGGGTTTCTGGCAGCTGGACTTCAGCCTGCCGGTACCGCCCCGTCCGGTCCTGCCC
GTCACCGAGATTTGATGACCCGGGGGATCCTAGAGTCCTGCTTTAATGAGATATGCGAGACGCCTATGAT
CGCATGATATTTGCTTTCAATTCTGTTGTGCACGTTGTAAAAAACCTGAGCATGTGTAGCTCAGATCCTT
ACCGCCGGTTTCGGTTCATTCTAATGAATATATCACCCGTTACTATCGTATTTTTATGAATAATATTCTC
CGTTCAATTTACTGATTGTACCCTACTACTTATATGTACAATATTAAAATGAAAACAATATATTGTGCTG
AATAGGTTTATAGCGACATCTATGATAGAGCGCCACAATAACAAACAATTGCGTTTTATTATTACAAATC
CAATTTTAAAAAAAGCGGCAGAACCGGTCAAACCTAAAAGACTGATTACATAAATCTTATTCAAATTTCA
AAAGTGCCCCAGGGGCTAGTATCTACGACACACCGAGCGGCGAACTAATAACGCTCACTGAAGGGAACTC
CGGTTCCCCGCCGGCGCGCATGGGTGAGATTCCTTGAAGTTGAGTATTGGCCGTCCGCTCTACCGAAAGT
TACGGGCACCATTCAACCCGGTCCAGCACGGCGGCCGGGTAACCGACTTGCTGCCCCGAGAATTATGCAG
CATTTTTTTGGTGTATGTGGGCCCCAAATGAAGTGCAGGTCAAACCTTGACAGTGACGACAAATCGTTGG
GCGGGTCCAGGGCGAATTTTGCGACAACATGTCGAGGCTCAGCAGGACCTGCAGGCATGCAAGCTCTAGA
GCGGCCGCGTGCAGCGTGACCCGGTCGTGCCCCTCTCTAGAGATAATGAGCATTGCATGTCTAAGTTATA
AAAAATTACCACATATTTTTTTTGTCACACTTGTTTGAAGTGCAGTTTATCTATCTTTATACATATATTT
AAACTTTACTCTACGAATAATATAATCTATAGTACTACAATAATATCAGTGTTTTAGAGAATCATATAAA
TGAACAGTTAGACATGGTCTAAAGGACAATTGAGTATTTTGACAACAGGACTCTACAGTTTTATCTTTTT
AGTGTGCATGTGTTCTCCTTTTTTTTTGCAAATAGCTTCACCTATATAATACTTCATCCATTTTATTAGT
ACATCCATTTAGGGTTTAGGGTTAATGGTTTTTATAGACTAATTTTTTTAGTACATCTATTTTATTCTAT
TTTAGCCTCTAAATTAAGAAAACTAAAACTCTATTTTAGTTTTTTTATTTAATAATTTAGATATAAAATA
GAATAAAATAAAGTGACTAAAAATTAAACAAATACCCTTTAAGAAATTAAAAAAACTAAGGAAACATTTT
TCTTGTTTCGAGTAGATAATGCCAGCCTGTTAAACGCCGTCGACGAGTCTAACGGACACCAACCAGCGAA
CCAGCAGCGTCGCGTCGGGCCAAGCGAAGCAGACGGCACGGCATCTCTGTCGCTGCCTCTGGACCCCTCT
CGAGAGTTCCGCTCCACCGTTGGACTTGCTCCGCTGTCGGCATCCAGAAATTGCGTGGCGGAGCGGCAGA
CGTGAGCCGGCACGGCAGGCGGCCTCCTCCTCCTCTCACGGCACGGCAGCTACGGGGGATTCCTTTCCCA
CCGCTCCTTCGCTTTCCCTTCCTCGCCCGCCGTAATAAATAGACACCCCCTCCACACCCTCTTTCCCCAA
CCTCGTGTTGTTCGGAGCGCACACACACACAACCAGATCTCCCCCAAATCCACCCGTCGGCACCTCCGCT
TCAAGGTACGCCGCTCGTCCTCCCCCCCCCCCCCTCTCTACCTTCTCTAGATCGGCGTTCCGGTCCATGG
TTAGGGCCCGGTAGTTCTACTTCTGTTCATGTTTGTGTTAGATCCGTGTTTGTGTTAGATCCGTGCTGCT
AGCGTTCGTACACGGATGCGACCTGTACGTCAGACACGTTCTGATTGCTAACTTGCCAGTGTTTCTCTTT
GGGGAATCCTGGGATGGCTCTAGCCGTTCCGCAGACGGGATCGATTTCATGATTTTTTTTGTTTCGTTGC
ATAGGGTTTGGTTTGCCCTTTTCCTTTATTTCAATATATGCCGTGCACTTGTTTGTCGGGTCATCTTTTC
ATGCTTTTTTTTGTCTTGGTTGTGATGATGTGGTCTGGTTGGGCGGTCGTTCTAGATCGGAGTAGAATTC
TGTTTCAAACTACCTGGTGGATTTATTAATTTTGGATCTGTATGTGTGTGCCATACATATTCATAGTTAC
GAATTGAAGATGATGGATGGAAATATCGATCTAGGATAGGTATACATGTTGATGCGGGTTTTACTGATGC
ATATACAGAGATGCTTTTTGTTCGCTTGGTTGTGATGATGTGGTGTGGTTGGGCGGTCGTTCATTCGTTC
TAGATCGGAGTAGAATACTGTTTCAAACTACCTGGTGTATTTATTAATTTTGGAACTGTATGTGTGTGTC
ATACATCTTCATAGTTACGAGTTTAAGATGGATGGAAATATCGATCTAGGATAGGTATACATGTTGATGT
GGGTTTTACTGATGCATATACATGATGGCATATGCAGCATCTATTCATATGCTCTAACCTTGAGTACCTA
TCTATTATAATAAACAAGTATGTTTTATAATTATTTTGATCTTGATATACTTGGATGATGGCATATGCAG
CAGCTATATGTGGATTTTTTTAGCCCTGCCTTCATACGCTATTTATTTGCTTGGTACTGTTTCTTTTGTC
GATGCTCACCCTGTTGTTTGGTGTTACTTCTGCAGGAATGATGGCGGAAGTTCTGGTGAGCGCATCCACA
GGGGCAATGGGTTCCCTCCTGCGGAAGTTGGGAGCTATGTTGACGGATGAATACAAGCTGCTCAAGAACG
TCCGTGGGGACATCAAGTTCCTCAAGGACGAGCTGGAGGTCATGTGCGCGTTCCTCCTCAAGATGTCAGA
TGTGGAGGAGCCTGACGAACCAACAAAGCTGCGTGTGACGGCGGTGCGGGAGATGTCCTATAAGATAGAG
GACAACATCGACAAGTTCATGGTCCTCGTGGAACAGGAACACGGGTCCTCCTGTTCCGAGGCGGCTCATG
GCGTCGCCAAGCTCATGGACAAGTGCAAGAACTTGCTGCCGGACATCAAGGCCCGCCGCAGGATCGCCAA
GGAGGTCAAAGACATCAAGAAAGAAATTAAGGATGTCAGCGACAGATTTTCAAGGTACCAGATCTTGTTC
TCCTTACAGTACTATTAGTACCTACCATCAGATTTGTGACCGATTTGTTGCCACTCAAGGTACAAGATTG
ACGACTCCTCCTCCTCTATGCCGGCAAAAGACAAGGTCGACCCTCGACTTCGTGCAGTCTACAAAGACGC
CGCAGAGCTCGTCGGAATTGATGGACCAAAGGATGAACTTGTCAAGTGGCTGAATGAGAAAGAAGGCCAA
TCACTGAAATCTGTCTCTATTGTTGGATATGGAGGGTTGGGCAAGACCACGCTCGCCAACCAGATCCGGG
TCAACCTTGGAGCGACCTTCGACTGCGGGGCTTTTGTCTCGATTTCACGCAAGCCTGACATGAAGGCGAT
ATTAAGATCTATATTATCACAAATCACCAAGAAAGACGATGCTTGCTCTAGATTAGATGATATACAACTC
ATCATCGACAAGATTCGAGAATTCCTCCAAGACACAAGGTATGTATGTGAGATCTGCTACGAAGTAACAT
TGCTTAATTAGCTCATGCATAATCGGTTGCCTAGAATTTTGCTAATGAAGATTGCTTTGTGTGATTTACT
TTCGTCCTCAACTTGTATGACTGCGCTTAAACTTTCAAGTCATTGTTTCTTGCAACTTATGTCGATCTGT
TCACTAATTAAGATATAGCTAAAATGTGTTTGCCGATTTCTGTCGCCACACATTTTCTAATTTGATTGCC
ACAAGTTTGTTAAACTTGCGGCTATGTTCTGTTTATTAAATAATTGTGACATGGCGTCAGTCAAAACAAT
AAAGTACATGCAATTCCCTCTCTTTTGTACAAGATAAATATCCGCACGCACTACATGACTGCAAATATAT
CTATCTTCTAAGGACCCAAAGCACTTGCATGTGCAGACCATTGTTACCGGATATGCAGTACATTAGGTTT
GTGATTAGCCACTTTAAGAACATAGGGTTTCTAGAGGCTATAAACCTACGGTTATCAGTATTATAATCTT
GAATGGATATCAAACATCCGTTGAAGAATCTATGCCCATAACACAAAAAGAGAAAAGGGAAGAATTAATC
ATAGTCAGATCGGACCAGCCTGACTAGCGTAACATAATGACAACAGTAGGTTGTTGCGTCTTTCCTGGTT
TCGTAGCAATTTGCATGACGAATTGAGGCGCAGAGCCACCACTCAATATGTGGTCCTACCAATCATGAGG
AAATAACTTGTTACCAAAATGACAAAAGAAAATAGGTAGTCCCCATCATTGTTTCAATATCTATCCTCTT
GCGAACATGCTATTGGCAGTGGCAAAACATTGTACCTTGCCACTGGCAACAGCTGCCTTTACTCGGCCTG
AGCATTCATATTTTTTTCCTCTTGGTTGTTAAATCTTGCTATTTTTCGCTTGCCTTCTATGGCAATCTTT
TTTTTTCTTATATTGCCACCAAATTGTATCTAAGAGCAACTCCAACACGCCGACGCAATTTTTGTCCATT
TAGATCGGCCAAGCGGACGGGGTGTCTGGTTTTGCCTTTGGGTGGTGCGCCTACGCATTAGTCCGCGTGG
GCATTTAAAAAACTTAAAAAGCTTAAAATAATTAAATATAAATAAAAATGCATATTAAAGCCCGTCAAAG
TCCACATAATTAAACATAATACATTAATATATTAATAAAAAACAGCCGCCCCAGCCCGCAGCCCTAGGCG
TCTTCGTCGGAGGAGTGGGTGAGGTCGAAGAATGCCGGCAGCTCAGCCCACGGGAAGGCCTGCTGGTGGG
CAGCCAGCACCGCCTGCTCCGCTGTCTGCGGCGGCGGCGGCCCTACCTGGCACCGCGCACGCCTCCTCCT
CGCGCTCCTGCCGCTCCTCCTCCTCATCGCACGCCCAACGAAGTTTTGGCGCTCCTCCCCCTCGGGTTCC
CGCTGCATGCGGACCTGGCCGTCGTACCGCTCCTCCTCCAGCGTGCGGTCCTTCCACGCCACGAGGTAGG
CCGCCTCCTCCTCCATCACGCACAGCCAAATGGGCGGCTTGCTCATCCGCTTGCAGACGATGCCCTGCCA
TTGGTAAACGCCGGTGGGCGCGGGTGGTGCTAGCGCTGGTGCAGGCGGTGACGATGTGGCTGGTGGTCCC
GGCAGGTAGACACTATAGCTGGCGGCCGATAGCTGCAGCGTGTCATCGAGGCCAGACCACTAGGAGTCCT
CGCACTAAGACTCCTCGGTGACGTGATGGGCCCCCTCCTCCAATGCCTTGAGGAACGCCGCCTCCTCCTC
AACCTACTATTTGACCACCGGTGGCGGCGGTGGAGGGCAGGCTTCGAGCTGGACGGCGTCGCGGAGGCGC
ACATGGTGCTCGATGGTGAACCAGACTTCTCAGTTAGGGGAGTCTGGCCTCGATGGGTGGAGTCGCGACG
CTGCTCTGGCGTCAGGAGAGCACGCCGGGCCCGAATCTCGTTGGCGCGCGCACGCTCGGACTGTGGCACC
GCCGGCACTGGAATGTGGTGGGGGTCGAGGTGCCAGCCGTGGGGGAAGTTCACGTCCGGCCACGGCAGTG
AGACGCGGTACTCCCGGTGGTACTAACTACGCGTGGTGCACCGGGATGTACTGGTGGTCCCGTGGCGCTG
CCGCCCTCCCATCCCGCAGCGCCGACACCAATGCGAACCCCTTCGCTGCCGGCCTCACCGGCCCTTGCAA
CGAGCCGGCCTCGTGGTCGTGCTTGCCTTGCCCTTACCTTTGCCAAAGAAACCCATGACGGCTAGGGTTT
TCTGTCACCGGCGAGGGAGCAGATGTGGACTAGAGTGGGAGGAGAAGTGGATGAGGCCCGCCCCGCCGCA
CCCTTGCAATTAAAAAGGGCGTGATCCGGACGTTTCTAGTCACTGCCATGCGGGCCCGAGGTAGGTGGGC
GCCATTGACTACGTCTGTGGTGGTAGTTGGCTGGCAGACACGCCAGCCCGAGGCGCACACCGAGCGGACG
CGCAACACGTCCGTCTCGTGTTCGTGTGAACGCAAATCAGGCACAAATTTGGGCTGGAAATGCGTCTACA
TGGATGCCGAACGGACGTGATTTGGGTTTGTGTCCGCACGTTGGGCCGGCGTTTTTGTGCCTTTCGACCC
TAATGGACACACACGGACCAAATCCGTTGGCGTGTTAGAGTTGCTTGTACCTAGTACTACTATGTGTGGA
GTTGTTATCTTTGAGTTTCTCCCCCATCTGTAGCTGTGTATTATTGTGAGATGCTCTCAGGATTTCACTT
ATTTTAGATAATGACAACTTTCTTGATGCTAGACAATTACATCAAGGTGTATTATATCTAGGATGCACAC
AGATGTGAGATTGTTTCAGGATTTTAGGTTACTTGGTAGGTGTTACTATAAATATCTAATGAGCTCTAAT
GTGTATGTTCATGAAACTGTGTTGCAGGTACTTTATCATAATTGATGATATATGGGAGTTAGGAACATGG
GAAACTTTGAAATGTGCATTTGTCAAGAATACATTGGGCAGCAGAATAATTATCACAACACGTATAGTTG
ATGTTGCCAAATCTTGTTCTCCTTCTAGTGAAGATCTTGTCTATGAGATGAAACCACTCAGTGAGGCTGA
CTCGAAGAAATTGTTTTTCAAGAGGATATTTGGCTGTGAAGAAAGCTGTCCTGATAGCTTGAAAGAAGCT
GCCAATGATATTTTGAAAAAATGCCGTGGCCTACCTCTGGCCATCAATGCCATTTCTAGCGTGTTGGTCA
CAACAAGGGAAACAAAAGAAGAGTGGGATCGGGTGCGACATTCAATACGCTCTTCAAAGGTCAAAAGTGA
TATAATAGAAACCATGAATTACATATTGTCTCTTAGTTATTTTGATCTTCCCCACCACCTAAGAAGCTGC
TTATTGTACCTGGCTCTGTTTCCTGAAGACCAATTGATTGGAAGGAAGCGGTTAGTACGCAGATGGATTT
CTGAAGGCTTTATCCATGGAGAAAGTGGACAAGATCTCATGGAATTAGGAGAGGAATATTTTCACCAGCT
TGTGAACAGAAGTCTAATACAGCCCGGCAACATAGGGTATGACGGCAAGGCAATGTATTGCCGAGTCCAT
GACACCATCCTTGATTTCCTAATTGACAAATCCTCTGAAGAGAACATGTGTACTGTCCTAAAGAAACAAT
GCAAGCCTAATGGCATAGTTCGTCGGCTCTCTCTAATGGGGAATGAGGATGAAGAAATCGTGGAGCAATT
GGATCTGTCACACGCTCGGTCAATCACTGCTTTTGGGGATATCAAGCTATTGCCTTCGCTTGGGAGGTCA
AAATGCTTGCGCGTGCTAGACTTGCAAGACTGCGATCAGTTGGAAAATCATCATATCAAGGATATTGAAA
GACTCTATCAGCTAAGATACTTGGATATCTCTTCTACAGGAATCACGGAGCTTCCCAGGCAAATTGGGGA
GTTGCTGTATCTAGAGACGCTAGTTGCCTATGGATTACGTGAGCTTCCTGAAAGCACAAGTCGGCTACAA
CGACTGGCACGTTTGTTTGTTTACTCTGGTTGTAAGCTTCCAGGTGGGTTGGGAAACTTGATAAACTTGC
AAGAGCTTGACTGCGTTGATGCCTTGCATTTGAAGCATGTGGAAGAGCTCGGCAAACTAACAAATCTGAG
AAAGCTGAGTATTAAATTGGACACTGGTGGGATTGAAGGCAACAAATTAGAAGAGTCCAAGGAAAAGCTG
GTGTCCTCTCTCTGTAAACTGGACGAATGCGGCCTCCTTTCCCTGAGTATTGATTATTATCTGAGAGAAA
AGGATGGAGAAGAGCCGTTCCTCCCTGCTTTGGGTTGTATCCAGGAGGTTTTTGTATATGGACAAGATAT
CAGCCGGATTAGCAGATGGCTCGCGTCACTTCCCAACCTACACAGGTTGCTTTTGGACGATCCGAAGATA
GAGCAGCAGGATATTGAGATGATTGGATTGATACCCAATCTGATCGATTTGACACTGCCGCCTCTATACA
AAACAGACGACGCTGGGCGGCTCATCATCAGGCGTGAAGGATTTCAACAGTTGCAGAAGTTTGAGGCTTA
CAATACTCGTATGGGGGTTTTAATGTTTGAACCGGGGGCTATGCCGAGGCTCAAGGAGCTTAAACTCCAT
AACTTCATCGAAAAGCCCAAATCTGCTGCGGTCGATTTCGACTTTGGCATCCAACGCCTCTCCAGCCTTG
CTCGCCTCACTGTCAGCTTATCCTGCGGTGGCTGGACGGTGGCAGAAGTAGAGGCTGCGGAGGATGCTTT
CAAGAGCATGGCCGAGGCGAACCCCAACCGTCCAATACTGGAGATGACAAGATATAATACGCAGCATATG
TTACAAGACGAGCAAATAGGTATGACAGGCTCAGGTACTATTAACTAGTTTGTACTTTTGTCTTGGTGAG
CAGTAGATCAAAAGATGTGCATATGCTTCAATCTTTTTTCCGGTAATCTATTTCAGCTACAACGCCGGCC
GTCAAGTCCTAGGCTTTGCCTAAACCGAGATGCGCCTTTGGTTATGGAGCCCAAGTCACGTACTCGGATT
GGATGCTGCAGCAAATGATACTTCTGTACATGTCTGCAAGTATCACGAATTAGTGGAATGACTAGGAATA
AGTAAGACAAGTATCACGAATTCAGAGTCGGATGCAATTTTTTTCTTTTCTTTTGGGCATAAGTAGATTG
TCATTTGAGTATTTTTTTCCATTAATATTTGTGTATTCTTAGATTGAGACTTTGATATGTAACCCAGATT
TCTGTTGTTAGGAAACACATACCGTGTAGCTTATCAGAAGAAAAAGATCTAGCGTGCATCTATATTCTAT
CGGACTATGATATTTGGCACATGTGTGCCATATAAACAAAACTGTCACACCTCTATTTCCTTCACTCTAA
ATAGATGTATACATTAGTTTGATTCTTTCTTCTTTCACGTGCATTTCTCCTTCTAATTAGATGCATACAT
TAGAGGACAAAAAAGACGATGTCATTCTAGATTTTCTTTATTAAAATATTTAAAATGTTTTGTAGCTCAA
ACCGTCGGTCCGATGTAAAAACCGTTTTTACATATACGATTCGTCGCGATGAGATCTTTGAAACTAGATC
CTATGTTGACATGTTTCGATGACTTTTTTTAACCAAAATTTACCATGCCTTTTATATGCAAGTTACCGTG
CTATTTCCACATAAGTCATCGGAGGCATAAAAATGGTTCACCGACACTACAGTTCATATATTACCATGAT
GTTTACATATAAGTTACCGGGAGGGGGGGGGGGGGTGTCTGTTTTCAATAATTTCCCCACCGAGTCAAAT
ATTACCATAGTATATGTACGTAAGTTATCAGGTATCCGATGGGTATATTACCATGGCTATCTTTTAAAAA
AATCTCTAATTTACCGCGGTGTTTGTATCTAAATTATCAAGTTTGTGGTGCCTAATTTACTATGCTATTT
ACATACAAAAGTTACCAGTGTATTTTTTGACAATTTTTTACTATTCTTCCCCAAATCAAGACTATTACCG
TGCTGTTTACACACAAGTTACCGGGTATATTTTCAACAACTTCATCCACCCGAATCAAACTTATCATGAT
GTTTGTGAGTAACTTATCATGTCTGCAATGCGTATATTACCATTCTATTTAAACAAAATTTACCAACGAT
ATGCTTCAAACAATTTTTTACGTGGGTCAAAGCTAGCATACTGTTTTTGCGTAAGTTATTGTATCTGCAA
TAAATATATTACCGTGCTATTTACCTAGAAGTTATTGGGGGTAATGTTCTTCAACGAAAAAAAATTCAGG
GTCAAAAAATTATTGTGGTGTTTGAACGAGAGTTATTAGCTCTCCGATGGGTAAATTATCATGTTATTTG
CACATAAATTACCGAGGGTATGCTTTTCAACAACTTCCTCCATCCAGGTCAAAGTTATCATGGTGTTTTT
GCTCAAGTTTTCAAGTTTGTGGTGCGTATATTACCACGATGTTGACTGTTTACAAGGTTTTTGAGTCGCC
GACTAATCGCCGACTAATCGTCGAGTCGTCGCGGCGGCGGCCGCCACCGCGGCTGAGTGGCTCCTTCAAG
CTTGCGGATCCGGGCGGAAATAGGTAAAGAAGTTGCGGATAAGGTAATTGCCATTGCAGATTATTTGGAT
TGAGAGTGAATATGAGACTCTAATTGGATACCGAGGGGAATTTATGGAACGTCAGTGGAGCATTTTTGAC
AAGAAATATTTGCTAGCTGATAGTGACCTTAGGCGACTTTTGAACGCGCAATAATGGTTTCTGACGTATG
TGCTTAGCTCATTAAACTCCAGAAACCCGCGGCTGAGTGGCTCCTTCAACGTTGCGGTTCTGTCAGTTCC
AAACGTAAAACGGCTTGTCCCGCGTCATCGGCGGGGGTCATAACGTGACTCCCTTAATTCTCCGCTCATG
ATCAGATTGTCGTTTCCCGCCTTCAGTTTAAACTATCAGTGTTTGACAGGATATATTGGCGGGTAAACCT
AAGAGAAAAGAGCGTTTATTAGAATAATCGGATATTTAAAAGGGCGTGAAAAGGTTTATCCGTTCGTCCA
TTTGTATGTGCATGCCAACCACAGGGTTCCCCTCGGGAGTGCTTGGCATTCCGTGCGATAATGACTTCTG
TTCAACCACCCAAACGTCGGAAAGCCTGACGACGGAGCAGCATTCCAAAAAGATCCCTTGGCTCGTCTGG
GTCGGCTAGAAGGTCGAGTGGGCTGCTGTGGCTTGATCCCTCAACGCGGTCGCGGACGTAGCGCAGCGCC
GAAAAATCCTCGATCGCAAATCCGACGCTGTCGAAAAGCGTGATCTGCTTGTCGCTCTTTCGGCCGACGT
CCTGGCCAGTCATCACGCGCCAAAGTTCCGTCACAGGATGATCTGGCGCGAGTTGCTGGATCTCGCCTTC
AATCCGGGTCTGTGGCGGGAACTCCACGAAAATATCCGAACGCAGCAAGATCGTCGACCCTTTCCGACGC
TCACCGGGCTGGTTGCCCTCGCCGCTGGGCTGGCGGCCGTCTATGGCCCTGCAAACGCGCCAGAAACGCC
GTCGAAGCCGTGTGCGAGACACCGCGGCCGGCCGCCGGCGTTGTGGATACCTCGCGGAAAACTTGGCCCT
CACTGACAGATGAGGGGCGGACGTTGACACTTGAGGGGCCGACTCACCCGGCGCGGCGTTGACAGATGAG
GGGCAGGCTCGATTTCGGCCGGCGACGTGGAGCTGGCCAGCCTCGCAAATCGGCGAAAACGCCTGATTTT
ACGCGAGTTTCCCACAGATGATGTGGACAAGCCTGGGGATAAGTGCCCTGCGGTATTGACACTTGAGGGG
CGCGACTACTGACAGATGAGGGGCGCGATCCTTGACACTTGAGGGGCAGAGTGCTGACAGATGAGGGGCG
CACCTATTGACATTTGAGGGGCTGTCCACAGGCAGAAAATCCAGCATTTGCAAGGGTTTCCGCCCGTTTT
TCGGCCACCGCTAACCTGTCTTTTAACCTGCTTTTAAACCAATATTTATAAACCTTGTTTTTAACCAGGG
CTGCGCCCTGTGCGCGTGACCGCGCACGCCGAAGGGGGGTGCCCCCCCTTCTCGAACCCTCCCGGCCCGC
TAACGCGGGCCTCCCATCCCCCCAGGGGCTGCGCCCCTCGGCCGCGAACGGCCTCACCCCAAAAATGGCA
GCCAAGCTCCTAACATTTTATTAGAGAGCAGGCTAGTTGCTTAGATACATGATCTTCAGGCCGTTATCTG
TCAGGGCAAGCGAAAATTGGCCATTTATGACGACCAATGCCCCGCAGAAGCTCCCATCTTTGCCGCCATA
GACGCCGCGCCCCCCTTTTGGGGTGTAGAACATCCTTTTGCCAGATGTGGAAAAGAAGTTCGTTGTCCCA
TTGTTGGCAATGACGTAGTAGCCGGCGAAAGTGCGAGACCCATTTGCGCTATATATAAGCCTACGATTTC
CGTTGCGACTATTGTCGTAATTGGATGAACTATTATCGTAGTTGCTCTCAGAGTTGTCGTAATTTGATGG
ACTATTGTCGTAATTGCTTATGGAGTTGTCGTAGTTGCTTGGAGAAATGTCGTAGTTGGATGGGGAGTAG
TCATAGGGAAGACGAGCTTCATCCACTAAAACAATTGGCAGGTCAGCAAGTGCCTGCCCCGATGCCATCG
CAAGTACGAGGCTTAGAACCACCTTCAACAGATCGCGCATAGTCTTCCCCAGCTCTCTAACGCTTGAGTT
AAGCCGCGCCGCGAAGCGGCGTCGGCTTGAACGAATTGTTAGACATTATTTGCCGACTACCTTGGTGATC
TCGCCTTTCACGTAGTGAACAAATTCTTCCAACTGATCTGCGCGCGAGGCCAAGCGATCTTCTTGTCCAA
GATAAGCCTGCCTAGCTTCAAGTATGACGGGCTGATACTGGGCCGGCAGGCGCTCCATTGCCCAGTCGGC
AGCGACATCCTTCGGCGCGATTTTGCCGGTTACTGCGCTGTACCAAATGCGGGACAACGTAAGCACTACA
TTTCGCTCATCGCCAGCCCAGTCGGGCGGCGAGTTCCATAGCGTTAAGGTTTCATTTAGCGCCTCAAATA
GATCCTGTTCAGGAACCGGATCAAAGAGTTCCTCCGCCGCTGGACCTACCAAGGCAACGCTATGTTCTCT
TGCTTTTGTCAGCAAGATAGCCAGATCAATGTCGATCGTGGCTGGCTCGAAGATACCTGCAAGAATGTCA
TTGCGCTGCCATTCTCCAAATTGCAGTTCGCGCTTAGCTGGATAACGCCACGGAATGATGTCGTCGTGCA
CAACAATGGTGACTTCTACAGCGCGGAGAATCTCGCTCTCTCCAGGGGAAGCCGAAGTTTCCAAAAGGTC
GTTGATCAAAGCTCGCCGCGTTGTTTCATCAAGCCTTACGGTCACCGTAACCAGCAAATCAATATCACTG
TGTGGCTTCAGGCCGCCATCCACTGCGGAGCCGTACAAATGTACGGCCAGCAACGTCGGTTCGAGATGGC
GCTCGATGACGCCAACTACCTCTGATAGTTGAGTCGATACTTCGGCGATCACCGCTTCCCTCATGATGTT
TAACTCCTGAATTAAGCCGCGCCGCGAAGCGGTGTCGGCTTGAATGAATTGTTAGGCGTCATCCTGTGCT
CCCGAGAACCAGTACCAGTACATCGCTGTTTCGTTCGAGACTTGAGGTCTAGTTTTATACGTGAACAGGT
CAATGCCGCCGAGAGTAAAGCCACATTTTGCGTACAAATTGCAGGCAGGTACATTGTTCGTTTGTGTCTC
TAATCGTATGCCAAGGAGCTGTCTGCTTAGTGCCCACTTTTTCGCAAATTCGATGAGACTGTGCGCGACT
CCTTTGCCTCGGTGCGTGTGCGACACAACAATGTGTTCGATAGAGGCTAGATCGTTCCATGTTGAGTTGA
GTTCAATCTTCCCGACAAGCTCTTGGTCGATGAATGCGCCATAGCAAGCAGAGTCTTCATCAGAGTCATC
ATCCGAGATGTAATCCTTCCGGTAGGGGCTCACACTTCTGGTAGATAGTTCAAAGCCTTGGTCGGATAGG
TGCACATCGAACACTTCACGAACAATGAAATGGTTCTCAGCATCCAATGTTTCCGCCACCTGCTCAGGGA
TCACCGAAATCTTCATATGACGCCTAACGCCTGGCACAGCGGATCGCAAACCTGGCGCGGCTTTTGGCAC
AAAAGGCGTGACAGGTTTGCGAATCCGTTGCTGCCACTTGTTTAATAGACTGGATGGAGGCGGATAAAGT
TGCAGGACCACTTCTGCGCTCGGCCCTTCCGGCTGGCTGGTTTATTGCTGATAAATCTGGAGCCGGTGAG
CGTGGGTCTCGCGGTATCATTGCAGCACTGGGGCCAGATGGTAAGCCCTCCCGTATCGTAGTTATCTACA
CGACGGGGAGTCAGGCAACTATGGATGAACGAAATAGACAGATCGCTGAGATAGGTGCCTCACTGATTAA
GCATTGGTAACTGTCAGACCAAGTTTACTCATATATACTTTAGATTGATTTAAAACTTCATTTTTAATTT
AAAAGGATCTAGGTGAAGATCCTTTTTGATAATCTCATGACCAAAATCCCTTAACGTGAGTTTTCGTTCC
ACTGAGCGTCAGACCCCGTAGAAAAGATCAAAGGATCTTCTTGATATCCTTTTTTTCTGCGCGTAATCTG
CTGCTTGCAAACAAAAAAACCACCGCTACCAGCGGTGGTTTGTTTGCCGGATCAAGAGCTACCAACTCTT
TTTCCGAAGGTAACTGGCTTCAGCAGAGCGCAGATACCAAATACTGTCCTTCTAGTGTAGCCGTAGTTAG
GCCACCACTTCAAGAACTCTGTAGCACCGCCTACATACCTCGCTCTGCTAATCCTGTTACCAGTGGCTGC
TGCCAGTGGCGATAAGTCGTGTCTTACCGGGTTGGACTCAAGACGATAGTTACCGGATAAGGCGCAGCGG
TCGGGCTGAACGGGGGGTTCGTGCACACAGCCCAGCTTGGAGCGAACGACCTACACCGAACTGAGATACC
TACAGCGTGAGCTATGAGAAAGCGCCACGCTTCCCGAAGGGAGAAAGGCGGACAGGTATCCGGTAAGCGG
CAGGGTCGGAACAGGAGAGCGCACGAGGGAGCTTCCAGGGGGAAACGCCTGGTATCTTTATAGTCCTGTC
GGGTTTCGCCACCTCTGACTTGAGCGTCGATTTTTGTGATGCTCGTCAGGGGGGCGGAGCCTATGGAAAA
ACGCCAGCAACGCGGCCTTTTTACGGTTCCTGGCCTTTTGCTGGCCTTTTGCTCACATGTTCTTTCCTGC
GTTATCCCCTGATTCTGTGGATAACCGTATTACCGCCTTTGAGTGAGCTGATACCGCTCGCCGCAGCCGA
ACGACCGAGCGCAGCGAGTCAGTGAGCGAGGAAGCGGAAGAGCGCCTGATGCGGTATTTTCTCCTTACGC
ATCTGTGCGGTATTTCACACCGCATATGAAGATCGGCGGCAATAGCTTCTTAGCGCCATCCCGGCTGAGA
AAGCCCAGTAAGGAAACAACTGTAGGTTCGAGTCGCGAGATCCCCCGGAACCAAAGGAAGTAGGTTAAAC
CCGCTCCGATCAGGCCGAGCCACGCCAGGCCGAGAACATTGGTTCCTGTAGGCATCGGGATTGGCGGATC
AAACACTAAAGCTACTGGAACGAGCAGAAGTCCTCCGGCCGCCAGTTGCCAGGCGGTAAAGGTGAGCAGA
GGCACGGGAGGTTGCCACTTGCGGGTCAGCACGGTTCCGAACGCCATGGAAACCGCCCCCGCCAGGCCCG
CTGCGACGCCGACAGGATCTAGCGCTGCGTTTGGTGTCAACACCAACAGCGCCACGCCCGCAGTTCCGCA
AATAGCCCCCAGGACCGCCATCAATCGTATCGGGCTACCTAGCAGAGCGGCAGAGATGAACACGACCATC
AGCGGCTGCACAGCGCCTACCGTCGCCGCGACCCCGCCCGGCAGGCGGTAGACCGAAATAAACAACAAGC
TCCAGAATAGCGAAATATTAAGTGCGCCGAGGATGAAGATGCGCATCCACCAGATTCCCGTTGGAATCTG
TCGGACGATCATCACGAGCAATAAACCCGCCGGCAACGCCCGCAGCAGCATACCGGCGACCCCTCGGCCT
CGCTGTTCGGGCTCCACGAAAACGCCGGACAGATGCGCCTTGTGAGCGTCCTTGGGGCCGTCCTCCTGTT
TGAAGACCGACAGCCCAATGATCTCGCCGTCGATGTAGGCGCCGAATGCCACGGCATCTCGCAACCGTTC
AGCGAACGCCTCCATGGGCTTTTTCTCCTCGTGCTCGTAAACGGACCCGAACATCTCTGGAGCTTTCTTC
AGGGCCGACAATCGGATCTCGCGGAAATCCTGCACGTCGGCCGCTCCAAGCCGTCGAATCTGAGCCTTAA
TCACAATTGTCAATTTTAATCCTCTGTTTATCGGCAGTTCGTAGAGCGCGCCGTGCGTCCCGAGCGATAC
TGAGCGAAGCAAGTGCGTCGAGCAGTGCCCGCTTGTTCCTGAAATGCCAGTAAAGCGCTGGCTGCTGAAC
CCCCAGCCGGAACTGACCCCACAAGGCCCTAGCGTTTGCAATGCACCAGGTCATCATTGACCCAGGCGTG
TTCCACCAGGCCGCTGCCTCGCAACTCTTCGCAGGCTTCGCCGACCTGCTCGCGCCACTTCTTCACGCGG
GTGGAATCCGATCCGCACATGAGGCGGAAGGTTTCCAGCTTGAGCGGGTACGGCTCCCGGTGCGAGCTGA
AATAGTCGAACATCCGTCGGGCCGTCGGCGACAGCTTGCGGTACTTCTCCCATATGAATTTCGTGTAGTG
GTCGCCAGCAAACAGCACGACGATTTCCTCGTCGATCAGGACCTGGCAACGGGACGTTTTCTTGCCACGG
TCCAGGACGCGGAAGCGGTGCAGCAGCGACACCGATTCCAGGTGCCCAACGCGGTCGGACGTGAAGCCCA
TCGCCGTCGCCTGTAGGCGCGACAGGCATTCCTCGGCCTTCGTGTAATACCGGCCATTGATCGACCAGCC
CAGGTCCTGGCAAAGCTCGTAGAACGTGAAGGTGATCGGCTCGCCGATAGGGGTGCGCTTCGCGTACTCC
AACACCTGCTGCCACACCAGTTCGTCATCGTCGGCCCGCAGCTCGACGCCGGTGTAGGTGATCTTCACGT
CCTTGTTGACGTGGAAAATGACCTTGTTTTGCAGCGCCTCGCGCGGGATTTTCTTGTTGCGCGTGGTGAA
CAGGGCAGAGCGGGCCGTGTCGTTTGGCATCGCTCGCATCGTGTCCGGCCACGGCGCAATATCGAACAAG
GAAAGCTGCATTTCCTTGATCTGCTGCTTCGTGTGTTTCAGCAACGCGGCCTGCTTGGCCTCGCTGACCT
GTTTTGCCAGGTCCTCGCCGGCGGTTTTTCGCTTCTTGGTCGTCATAGTTCCTCGCGTGTCGATGGTCAT
CGACTTCGCCAAACCTGCCGCCTCCTGTTCGAGACGACGCGAACGCTCCACGGCGGCCGATGGCGCGGGC
AGGGCAGGGGGAGCCAGTTGCACGCTGTCGCGCTCGATCTTGGCCGTAGCTTGCTGGACCATCGAGCCGA
CGGACTGGAAGGTTTCGCGGGGCGCACGCATGACGGTGCGGCTTGCGATGGTTTCGGCATCCTCGGCGGA
AAACCCCGCGTCGATCAGTTCTTGCCTGTATGCCTTCCGGTCAAACGTCCGATTCATTCACCCTCCTTGC
GGGATTGCCCCGACTCACGCCGGGGCAATGTGCCCTTATTCCTGATTTGACCCGCCTGGTGCCTTGGTGT
CCAGATAATCCACCTTATCGGCAATGAAGTCGGTCCCGTAGACCGTCTGGCCGTCCTTCTCGTACTTGGT
ATTCCGAATCTTGCCCTGCACGAATACCAGCTCCGCGAAGTCGCTCTTCTTGATGGAGCGCATGGGGACG
TGCTTGGCAATCACGCGCACCCCCCGGCCGTTTTAGCGGCTAAAAAAGTCATGGCTCTGCCCTCGGGCGG
ACCACGCCCATCATGACCTTGCCAAGCTCGTCCTGCTTCTCTTCGATCTTCGCCAGCAGGGCGAGGATCG
TGGCATCACCGAACCGCGCCGTGCGCGGGTCGTCGGTGAGCCAGAGTTTCAGCAGGCCGCCCAGGCGGCC
CAGGTCGCCATTGATGCGGGCCAGCTCGCGGACGTGCTCATAGTCCACGACGCCCGTGATTTTGTAGCCC
TGGCCGACGGCCAGCAGGTAGGCCGACAGGCTCATGCCGGCCGCCGCCGCCTTTTCCTCAATCGCTCTTC
GTTCGTCTGGAAGGCAGTACACCTTGATAGGTGGGCTGCCCTTCCTGGTTGGGTAATGACTCCAACTTAT
TGATAGTGTTTTATGTTCAGATAATGCCCGATGACTTTGTCATGCAGCTCCACCGATTTTGAGAACGACA
GCGACTTCCGTCCCAGCCGTGCCAGGTGCTGCCTCAGATTCAGGTTATGCCGCTCAATTCGCTGCGTATA
TCGCTTGCTGATTACGTGCAGCTTTCCCTTCAGGCGGGATTCATACAGCGGCCAGCCATCCGTCATCCAT
ATCACCACGTCAAAGGGTGACAGCAGGCTCATAAGACGCCCCAGCGTCGCCATAGTGCGTTCACCGAATA
CGTGCGCAACAACCGTCTTCCGGAGACTGTCATACGCGTAAAACAGCCAGCGCTGGCGCGATTTAGCCCC
GACATAGCCCCACTGTTCGTCCATTTCCGCGCAGACGATGACGTCACTGCCCGGCTGTATGCGCGAGGTT
ACCGACTGCGGCCTGAGTTTTTTAAGTGACGTAAAATCGTGTTGAGGCCAACGCCCATAATGCGGGCTGT
TGCCCGGCATCCAACGCCATTCATGGCCATATCAATGATTTTCTGGTGCGTACCGGGTTGAGAAGCGGTG
TAAGTGAACTGCAGTTGCCATGTTTTACGGCAGTGAGAGCAGAGATAGCGCTGATGTCCGGCGGTGCTTT
TGCCGTTACGCACCACCCCGTCAGTAGCTGAACAGGAGGGACAGCTGATAGAAACAGAAGCCACTGGAGC
ACCTCAAAAACACCATCATACACTAAATCAGTAAGTTGGCAGCATCACCCCTGGTTGGCTTGGTTTCATC
AGCCATCCGCTTGCCCTCATCTGTTACGCCGGCGGTAGCCGGCCAGCCTCGCAGAGCAGGATTCCCGTTG
AGCACCGCCAGGTGCGAATAAGGGACAGTGAAGAAGGAACACCCGCTCGCGGGTGGGCCTACTTCACCTA
TCCTGCCCGGCTGACGCCGTTGGATACACCAAGGAAAGTCTACACGAACCCTTTGGCAAAATCCTGTATA
TCGTGCGAAAAAGGATGGATATACCGAAAAAATCGCTATAATGACCCCGAAGCAGGGTTATGCAGCGGAA
AAGATCC
